Addgene plasmid #247267: pNP3620 [pNP2916 - ISCro4 bRNA (TBL2, WT + DBL1, WT)]
Purpose: Express ISCro4 bridge RNA
Depositing lab: Patrick Hsu. Depositing organization: Arc Institute. Publication: Megabase-scale human genome rearrangement with programmable bridge recombinases. Perry NT, Bartie LJ, Katrekar D, Gonzalez GA, Durrant MG, Pai JJ, Fanton A, Martins JQ, Hiraizumi M, Ricci-Tam C, Nishimasu H, Konermann S, Hsu PD. Science. 2025 Sep 25:eadz0276. doi: 10.1126/science.adz0276. PubMed 40997214.
Backbone
  Vector backbone: pNP2916
  Vector type: Mammalian Expression
Growth in bacteria
  Bacterial resistance: Ampicillin, 100 μg/mL
  Growth temperature: 37°C
  Growth strain: DH5alpha
  Copy number: High Copy
Gene/Insert
  Gene/Insert name: pNP2916 - ISCro4 bRNA1-179 (WT, TBL2 + DBL1)
  Species: Synthetic
  Cloning method: Golden Gate
Terms and licenses: Academic/Nonprofit Terms; Industry Terms: Not Available to Industry
Depositor comments: Please visit https://doi.org/10.1101/2025.05.14.653916 for bioRxiv preprint.
How to cite: pNP3620 [pNP2916 - ISCro4 bRNA (TBL2, WT + DBL1, WT)] was a gift from Patrick Hsu (Addgene plasmid # 247267 ; http://n2t.net/addgene:247267 ; RRID:Addgene_247267)
