[The description below was written by a language model from this plasmid's Addgene catalogue record and pLannotate feature annotations shown in this document.]
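Description:
pNP3620 is a compact mammalian expression plasmid (about 2.3 kb in the sequenced record) built on the pNP2916 backbone to express a bridge RNA for the ISCro4 bridge recombinase. It is propagated in E. coli as a high-copy plasmid through a ColE1/pUC-type origin of replication and selected with ampicillin via the bla β-lactamase gene driven by its native AmpR promoter. No mammalian selection marker, reporter or protein-coding payload is annotated, so the plasmid appears to serve purely as an RNA expression vector.

The payload is a synthetic insert, introduced by Golden Gate cloning, described as ISCro4 bRNA 1-179 in a wild-type configuration carrying target-binding loop 2 (TBL2) and donor-binding loop 1 (DBL1). The feature table annotates a human U6 promoter at the start of the sequence. This RNA polymerase III promoter is commonly used to drive short, non-coding RNAs in mammalian cells. The bridge RNA itself is not annotated, but the unannotated interval between the U6 promoter and the AmpR promoter is the likely location of the insert, consistent with U6-driven transcription. The record does not annotate a terminator.

Bridge RNAs are structured guide RNAs with two programmable loops, one specifying the genomic target and the other the donor DNA, which direct an IS110-family recombinase to join the two sites. This plasmid supplies only the RNA component, so the ISCro4 recombinase would have to be provided from a separate construct. The associated work concerns programmable, large-scale rearrangement of the human genome, though the sequences recognised by the TBL2 and DBL1 loops are not stated in the record.
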