Features (pLannotate 1.2.2; 4 found; start..end, strand, type, name):
      1..241     +  promoter       U6 promoter: RNA polymerase III promoter for human U6 snRNA
    489..593     +  promoter       AmpR promoter: bla
    594..1454    +  CDS            AmpR: β-lactamase; bla; confers resistance to ampicillin, carbenicillin, and related antibiotics
   1625..2213    +  rep_origin     ori: high-copy-number ColE1/pMB1/pBR322/pUC origin of replication
>Addgene plasmid #247267 | pNP3620 [pNP2916 - ISCro4 bRNA (TBL2, WT + DBL1, WT)] | addgene full sequence | sequence record 490483 | Addgene NGS Result
GAGGGCCTATTTCCCATGATTCCTTCATATTTGCATATACGATACAAGGCTGTTAGAGAGATAATTGGAA
TTAATTTGACTGTAAACACAAAGATATTAGTACAAAATACGTGACGTAGAAAGTAATAATTTCTTGGGTA
GTTTGCAGTTTTAAAATTATGTTTTAAAATGGACTATCATATGCTTACCGTAACTTGAAAGTATTTCGAT
TTCTTGGCTTTATATATCTTGTGGAAAGGACGAAACACCGAGTGCAGGGAGAACCGGCCAGTTCTCTCTG
CCATGCGGTCCGCATGCCGTATCAGGCCTCAGGCTAATAACCTGTGACGTAGATTTATGCAGCGGACCGC
CGTTCTCCACAAGTGACAAACCGGACAGTATCATGGACCGGTTTTCCCGGTAATCCGCATTCACAAGGCT
GGTCTCACTTTTTATTTTTTTGTTCTAGTCCGTTTTTGACGTCAGGTGGCACTTTTCGGGGAAATGTGCG
CGGAACCCCTATTTGTTTATTTTTCTAAATACATTCAAATATGTATCCGCTCATGAGACAATAACCCTGA
TAAATGCTTCAATAATATTGAAAAAGGAAGAGTATGAGTATTCAACATTTCCGTGTCGCCCTTATTCCCT
TTTTTGCGGCATTTTGCCTTCCTGTTTTTGCTCACCCAGAAACGCTGGTGAAAGTAAAAGATGCTGAAGA
TCAGTTGGGTGCACGAGTGGGTTACATCGAACTGGATCTCAACAGCGGTAAGATCCTTGAGAGTTTTCGC
CCCGAAGAACGTTTTCCAATGATGAGCACTTTTAAAGTTCTGCTATGTGGCGCGGTATTATCCCGTATTG
ACGCCGGGCAAGAGCAACTCGGTCGCCGCATACACTATTCTCAGAATGACTTGGTTGAGTACTCACCAGT
CACAGAAAAGCATCTTACGGATGGCATGACAGTAAGAGAATTATGCAGTGCTGCCATAACCATGAGTGAT
AACACTGCGGCCAACTTACTTCTGACAACGATCGGAGGACCGAAGGAGCTAACCGCTTTTTTGCACAACA
TGGGGGATCATGTAACTCGCCTTGATCGTTGGGAACCGGAGCTGAATGAAGCCATACCAAACGACGAGCG
TGACACCACGATGCCTGTAGCAATGGCAACAACGTTGCGCAAACTATTAACTGGCGAACTACTTACTCTA
GCTTCCCGGCAACAATTAATAGACTGGATGGAGGCGGATAAAGTTGCAGGACCACTTCTGCGCTCGGCCC
TTCCGGCTGGCTGGTTTATTGCTGATAAATCTGGAGCCGGTGAGCGTGGAAGCCGCGGTATCATTGCAGC
ACTGGGGCCAGATGGTAAGCCCTCCCGTATCGTAGTTATCTACACGACGGGGAGTCAGGCAACTATGGAT
GAACGAAATAGACAGATCGCTGAGATAGGTGCCTCACTGATTAAGCATTGGTAACTGTCAGACCAAGTTT
ACTCATATATACTTTAGATTGATTTAAAACTTCATTTTTAATTTAAAAGGATCTAGGTGAAGATCCTTTT
TGATAATCTCATGACCAAAATCCCTTAACGTGAGTTTTCGTTCCACTGAGCGTCAGACCCCGTAGAAAAG
ATCAAAGGATCTTCTTGAGATCCTTTTTTTCTGCGCGTAATCTGCTGCTTGCAAACAAAAAAACCACCGC
TACCAGCGGTGGTTTGTTTGCCGGATCAAGAGCTACCAACTCTTTTTCCGAAGGTAACTGGCTTCAGCAG
AGCGCAGATACCAAATACTGTTCTTCTAGTGTAGCCGTAGTTAGGCCACCACTTCAAGAACTCTGTAGCA
CCGCCTACATACCTCGCTCTGCTAATCCTGTTACCAGTGGCTGCTGCCAGTGGCGATAAGTCGTGTCTTA
CCGGGTTGGACTCAAGACGATAGTTACCGGATAAGGCGCAGCGGTCGGGCTGAACGGGGGGTTCGTGCAC
ACAGCCCAGCTTGGAGCGAACGACCTACACCGAACTGAGATACCTACAGCGTGAGCTATGAGAAAGCGCC
ACGCTTCCCGAAGGGAGAAAGGCGGACAGGTATCCGGTAAGCGGCAGGGTCGGAACAGGAGAGCGCACGA
GGGAGCTTCCAGGGGGAAACGCCTGGTATCTTTATAGTCCTGTCGGGTTTCGCCACCTCTGACTTGAGCG
TCGATTTTTGTGATGCTCGTCAGGGGGGCGGAGCCTATGGAAAAACGCCAGCAACGCGGCCTTTTTACGG
TTCCTGGCCTTTTGCTGGCCTTTTGCTCAGCTAGC
